>Addgene plasmid #121115 | Fuw CBX8 3xRA | addgene full sequence | sequence record 233621 | Addgene NGS Result
TAAGCTACAACAAGGCAAGGCTTGACCGACAATTGCATGAAGAATCTGCTTAGGGTTAGGCGTTTTGCGC
TGCTTCGCGATGTACGGGCCAGATATACGCGTTGACATTGATTATTGACTAGTTATTAATAGTAATCAAT
TACGGGGTCATTAGTTCATAGCCCATATATGGAGTTCCGCGTTACATAACTTACGGTAAATGGCCCGCCT
GGCTGACCGCCCAACGACCCCCGCCCATTGACGTCAATAATGACGTATGTTCCCATAGTAACGCCAATAG
GGACTTTCCATTGACGTCAATGGGTGGAGTATTTACGGTAAACTGCCCACTTGGCAGTACATCAAGTGTA
TCATATGCCAAGTACGCCCCCTATTGACGTCAATGACGGTAAATGGCCCGCCTGGCATTATGCCCAGTAC
ATGACCTTATGGGACTTTCCTACTTGGCAGTACATCTACGTATTAGTCATCGCTATTACCATGGTGATGC
GGTTTTGGCAGTACATCAATGGGCGTGGATAGCGGTTTGACTCACGGGGATTTCCAAGTCTCCACCCCAT
TGACGTCAATGGGAGTTTGTTTTGGCACCAAAATCAACGGGACTTTCCAAAATGTCGTAACAACTCCGCC
CCATTGACGCAAATGGGCGGTAGGCGTGTACGGTGGGAGGTCTATATAAGCAGCGCGTTTTGCCTGTACT
GGGTCTCTCTGGTTAGACCAGATCTGAGCCTGGGAGCTCTCTGGCTAACTAGGGAACCCACTGCTTAAGC
CTCAATAAAGCTTGCCTTGAGTGCTTCAAGTAGTGTGTGCCCGTCTGTTGTGTGACTCTGGTAACTAGAG
ATCCCTCAGACCCTTTTAGTCAGTGTGGAAAATCTCTAGCAGTGGCGCCCGAACAGGGACTTGAAAGCGA
AAGGGAAACCAGAGGAGCTCTCTCGACGCAGGACTCGGCTTGCTGAAGCGCGCACGGCAAGAGGCGAGGG
GCGGCGACTGGTGAGTACGCCAAAAATTTTGACTAGCGGAGGCTAGAAGGAGAGAGATGGGTGCGAGAGC
GTCAGTATTAAGCGGGGGAGAATTAGATCGCGATGGGAAAAAATTCGGTTAAGGCCAGGGGGAAAGAAAA
AATATAAATTAAAACATATAGTATGGGCAAGCAGGGAGCTAGAACGATTCGCAGTTAATCCTGGCCTGTT
AGAAACATCAGAAGGCTGTAGACAAATACTGGGACAGCTACAACCATCCCTTCAGACAGGATCAGAAGAA
CTTAGATCATTATATAATACAGTAGCAACCCTCTATTGTGTGCATCAAAGGATAGAGATAAAAGACACCA
AGGAAGCTTTAGACAAGATAGAGGAAGAGCAAAACAAAAGTAAGACCACCGCACAGCAAGCGGCCGCTGA
TCTTCAGACCTGGAGGAGGAGATATGAGGGACAATTGGAGAAGTGAATTATATAAATATAAAGTAGTAAA
AATTGAACCATTAGGAGTAGCACCCACCAAGGCAAAGAGAAGAGTGGTGCAGAGAGAAAAAAGAGCAGTG
GGAATAGGAGCTTTGTTCCTTGGGTTCTTGGGAGCAGCAGGAAGCACTATGGGCGCAGCGTCAATGACGC
TGACGGTACAGGCCAGACAATTATTGTCTGGTATAGTGCAGCAGCAGAACAATTTGCTGAGGGCTATTGA
GGCGCAACAGCATCTGTTGCAACTCACAGTCTGGGGCATCAAGCAGCTCCAGGCAAGAATCCTGGCTGTG
GAAAGATACCTAAAGGATCAACAGCTCCTGGGGATTTGGGGTTGCTCTGGAAAACTCATTTGCACCACTG
CTGTGCCTTGGAATGCTAGTTGGAGTAATAAATCTCTGGAACAGATTTGGAATCACACGACCTGGATGGA
GTGGGACAGAGAAATTAACAATTACACAAGCTTAATACACTCCTTAATTGAAGAATCGCAAAACCAGCAA
GAAAAGAATGAACAAGAATTATTGGAATTAGATAAATGGGCAAGTTTGTGGAATTGGTTTAACATAACAA
ATTGGCTGTGGTATATAAAATTATTCATAATGATAGTAGGAGGCTTGGTAGGTTTAAGAATAGTTTTTGC
TGTACTTTCTATAGTGAATAGAGTTAGGCAGGGATATTCACCATTATCGTTTCAGACCCACCTCCCAACC
CCGAGGGGACCCGACAGGCCCGAAGGAATAGAAGAAGAAGGTGGAGAGAGAGACAGAGACAGATCCATTC
GATTAGTGAACGGATCGGCACTGCGTGCGCCAATTCTGCAGACAAATGGCAGTATTCATCCACAATTTTA
AAAGAAAAGGGGGGATTGGGGGGTACAGTGCAGGGGAAAGAATAGTAGACATAATAGCAACAGACATACA
AACTAAAGAATTACAAAAACAAATTACAAAAATTCAAAATTTTCGGGTTTATTACAGGGACAGCAGAGAT
CCAGTTTGGTTAGATCTCGAGTTTACCACTCCCTATCAGTGATAGAGAAAAGTGAAAGTCGAGTTTACCA
CTCCCTATCAGTGATAGAGAAAAGTGAAAGTCGAGTTTACCACTCCCTATCAGTGATAGAGAAAAGTGAA
AGTCGAGTTTACCACTCCCTATCAGTGATAGAGAAAAGTGAAAGTCGAGTTTACCACTCCCTATCAGTGA
TAGAGAAAAGTGAAAGTCGAGTTTACCACTCCCTATCAGTGATAGAGAAAAGTGAAAGTCGAGTTTACCA
CTCCCTATCAGTGATAGAGAAAAGTGAAAGTCGAGCTCGGTACCCGGGTCGAGGTAGGCGTGTACGGTGG
GAGGCCTATATAAGCAGAGCTCGTTTAGTGAACCGTCAGATCGCCTGGAGACGCCATCCACGCTGTTTTG
ACCTCCATAGAAGACACCGGGACCGATCCAGCCTCCGCGGCCCCGAATTGCTAGCCGATGGATCCGTGGC
CACCATGGGTAAGCCTATCCCTAACCCTCTCCTCGGTCTCGATTCTACGGGCGGAGAGCTTTCAGCGGTG
GGGGAGCGGGTGTTCGCGGCCGAAGCCCTCCTGAAGGCCGCCATAGCCAAAGGACGCATGGAATACCTCG
TGAAATGGAAGGGATGGTCGCAGAAGTACAGCACATGGGAACCGGAGGAAAACATCCTGGATGCTCGCTT
GCTCGCAGCCTTTGAGGAAAGGGAAAGAGAGATGGAGCTCTATGGCCCCAAAAAGCGTGGACCCAAGCCC
AAAACCTTCCTCCTCAAAGCGCAGGCCAAGGCAAAGGCCAAAACTTACGAGTTTCGAAGTGACTCAGCCA
GGGGCATCCGGATCCCCTACCCTGGCCGCTCGCCCCAGGACCTGGCCTCCACTTCCCGGGCCCGGGAGGG
CCTTCGAAACATGGGTTTGTCCCCGCCAGCGAGCAGCACCAGCACCAGCAGCACCTGCCGCGCAGAGGCC
CCTCGGGACCGGGACCGAGACCGGGATAGGGACCGGGAGCGGGATCGAGAAAGGGAGAGGGAGCGAGAGA
GGGAGCGGGAACGTGAGAGGGAACGAGAGCGGGGTACCAGCAGAGTGGATGACAAGCCCAGCTCACCGGG
GGACAGCTCGAAGAAGCGAGGCCCCAAGCCCCGGAAGGAGCTCCCGGACCCCTCACAGAGGCCCTTAGGC
GAACCCAGCGCCGGCCTCGGAGAGTACCTCAAGGGCAGGAAGCTGGACGACACCCCTTCCGGGGCAGGAA
AGTTTCCAGCCGGCCACAGTGTGATCCAGCTGGCCCGAAGACAGGACTCGGACCTGGTGCAGTGTGGTGT
GACCAGCCCTAGCTCAGCTGAGGCCACGGGCAAACTGGCTGTGGACACCTTCCCGGCCAGGGTGATAAAG
CACAGGGCTGCCTTCCTGGAGGCCAAAGGCCAGGGTGCCCTAGATCCCAATGGCACCCGGGTCCGACATG
GCTCAGGCCCCCCCAGCTCTGGGGGGGGCCTGTACCGGGACATGGGGGCCCAGGGGGGAAGGCCCTCCCT
CATCGCCAGGATCCCTGTGGCCAGAATCCTGGGGGACCCGGAGGAAGAGTCCTGGAGCCCCTCCCTGACT
AACCTGGAGAAGGTGGTGGTCACGGACGTGACCTCAAACTTTTTGACCGTCACCATTAAGGAAAGTAACA
CGGACCAAGGCTTTTTTAAAGAGAAAAGATAATAAGAATTCCATACCGGTTACCGGGTAGGGGAGGCGCT
TTTCCCAAGGCAGTCTGGAGCATGCGCTTTAGCAGCCCCGCTGGGCACTTGGCGCTACACAAGTGGCCTC
TGGCCTCGCACACATTCCACATCCACCGGTAGGCGCCAACCGGCTCCGTTCTTTGGTGGCCCCTTCGCGC
CACCTTCTACTCCTCCCCTAGTCAGGAAGTTCCCCCCCGCCCCGCAGCTCGCGTCGTGCAGGACGTGACA
AATGGAAGTAGCACGTCTCACTAGTCTCGTGCAGATGGACAGCACCGCTGAGCAATGGAAGCGGGTAGGC
CTTTGGGGCAGCGGCCAATAGCAGCTTTGCTCCTTCGCTTTCTGGGCTCAGAGGCTGGGAAGGGGTGGGT
CCGGGGGCGGGCTCAGGGGCGGGCTCAGGGGCGGGGCGGGCGCCCGAAGGTCCTCCGGAGGCCCGGCATT
CTGCACGCTTCAAAAGCGCACGTCTGCCGCGCTGTTCTCCTCTTCCTCATCTCCGGGCCTTTCGACCTGC
AGCCCAAGCTTACCATGACCGAGTACAAGCCCACGGTGCGCCTCGCCACCCGCGACGACGTCCCCAGGGC
CGTACGCACCCTCGCCGCCGCGTTCGCCGACTACCCCGCCACGCGCCACACCGTCGATCCGGACCGCCAC
ATCGAGCGGGTCACCGAGCTGCAAGAACTCTTCCTCACGCGCGTCGGGCTCGACATCGGCAAGGTGTGGG
TCGCGGACGACGGCGCCGCGGTGGCGGTCTGGACCACGCCGGAGAGCGTCGAAGCGGGGGCGGTGTTCGC
CGAGATCGGCCCGCGCATGGCCGAGTTGAGCGGTTCCCGGCTGGCCGCGCAGCAACAGATGGAAGGCCTC
CTGGCGCCGCACCGGCCCAAGGAGCCCGCGTGGTTCCTGGCCACCGTCGGCGTCTCGCCCGACCACCAGG
GCAAGGGTCTGGGCAGCGCCGTCGTGCTCCCCGGAGTGGAGGCGGCCGAGCGCGCCGGGGTGCCCGCCTT
CCTGGAGACCTCCGCGCCCCGCAACCTCCCCTTCTACGAGCGGCTCGGCTTCACCGTCACCGCCGACGTC
GAGGTGCCCGAAGGACCGCGCACCTGGTGCATGACCCGCAAGCCCGGTGCCTGAAATTCGATATCAAGCT
TATCGATAATCAACCTCTGGATTACAAAATTTGTGAAAGATTGACTGGTATTCTTAACTATGTTGCTCCT
TTTACGCTATGTGGATACGCTGCTTTAATGCCTTTGTATCATGCTATTGCTTCCCGTATGGCTTTCATTT
TCTCCTCCTTGTATAAATCCTGGTTGCTGTCTCTTTATGAGGAGTTGTGGCCCGTTGTCAGGCAACGTGG
CGTGGTGTGCACTGTGTTTGCTGACGCAACCCCCACTGGTTGGGGCATTGCCACCACCTGTCAGCTCCTT
TCCGGGACTTTCGCTTTCCCCCTCCCTATTGCCACGGCGGAACTCATCGCCGCCTGCCTTGCCCGCTGCT
GGACAGGGGCTCGGCTGTTGGGCACTGACAATTCCGTGGTGTTGTCGGGGAAATCATCGTCCTTTCCTTG
GCTGCTCGCCTGTGTTGCCACCTGGATTCTGCGCGGGACGTCCTTCTGCTACGTCCCTTCGGCCCTCAAT
CCAGCGGACCTTCCTTCCCGCGGCCTGCTGCCGGCTCTGCGGCCTCTTCCGCGTCTTCGCCTTCGCCCTC
AGACGAGTCGGATCTCCCTTTGGGCCGCCTCCCCGCATCGATACCGTCGACCTCGAGACCTAGAAAAACA
TGGAGCAATCACAAGTAGCAATACAGCAGCTACCAATGCTGATTGTGCCTGGCTAGAAGCACAAGAGGAG
GAGGAGGTGGGTTTTCCAGTCACACCTCAGGTACCTTTAAGACCAATGACTTACAAGGCAGCTGTAGATC
TTAGCCACTTTTTAAAAGAAAAGGGGGGACTGGAAGGGCTAATTCACTCCCAACGAAGACAAGATATCCT
TGATCTGTGGATCTACCACACACAAGGCTACTTCCCTGATTGGCAGAACTACACACCAGGGCCAGGGATC
AGATATCCACTGACCTTTGGATGGTGCTACAAGCTAGTACCAGTTGAGCAAGAGAAGGTAGAAGAAGCCA
ATGAAGGAGAGAACACCCGCTTGTTACACCCTGTGAGCCTGCATGGGATGGATGACCCGGAGAGAGAAGT
ATTAGAGTGGAGGTTTGACAGCCGCCTAGCATTTCATCACATGGCCCGAGAGCTGCATCCGGACTGTACT
GGGTCTCTCTGGTTAGACCAGATCTGAGCCTGGGAGCTCTCTGGCTAACTAGGGAACCCACTGCTTAAGC
CTCAATAAAGCTTGCCTTGAGTGCTTCAAGTAGTGTGTGCCCGTCTGTTGTGTGACTCTGGTAACTAGAG
ATCCCTCAGACCCTTTTAGTCAGTGTGGAAAATCTCTAGCAGGGCCCGTTTAAACCCGCTGATCAGCCTC
GACTGTGCCTTCTAGTTGCCAGCCATCTGTTGTTTGCCCCTCCCCCGTGCCTTCCTTGACCCTGGAAGGT
GCCACTCCCACTGTCCTTTCCTAATAAAATGAGGAAATTGCATCGCATTGTCTGAGTAGGTGTCATTCTA
TTCTGGGGGGTGGGGTGGGGCAGGACAGCAAGGGGGAGGATTGGGAAGACAATAGCAGGCATGCTGGGGA
TGCGGTGGGCTCTATGGCTTCTGAGGCGGAAAGAACCAGCTGGGGCTCTAGGGGGTATCCCC
[124 nt withheld, positions 6923-7046]
C
[91 nt withheld, positions 7048-7138]
A
[49 nt withheld, positions 7140-7188]
CCTTTGACGTTGGAGTCCACGTTCTTT
[37 nt withheld, positions 7216-7252]
ACCCTATCTCGGTCTATTCTTTTGATTTATAAGGGATTTTGCCGATTTCGGCCTATTGGTTAAAAAATGA
GCTGATTTAACAAAAATTTAACGCGAATTAATTCTGTGGAATGTGTGTCAGTTAGGGTGTGGAAAGTCCC
CAGGCTCCCCAGCAGGCAGAAGTATGCAAAGCATGCATCTCAATTAGTCAGCAACCAGGTGTGGAAAGTC
CCCAGGCTCCCCAGCAGGCAGAAGTATGCAAAGCATGCATCTCAATTAGTCAGCAACCATAGTCCCGCCC
CTAACTCCGCCCATCCCGCCCCTAACTCCGCCCAGTTCCGCCCATTCTCCGCCCCATGGCTGACTAATTT
TTTTTATTTATGCAGAGGCCGAGGCCGCCTCTGCCTCTGAGCTATTCCAGAAGTAGTGAGGAGGCTTTTT
TGGAGGCCTAGGCTTTTGCAAAAAGCTCCCGGGAGCTTGTATATCCATTTTCGGATCTGATCAGCACGTG
TTGACAATTAATCATCGGCATAGTATATCGGCATAGTATAATACGACAAGGTGAGGAACTAAACCATGGC
CAAGTTGACCAGTGCCGTTCCGGTGCTCACCGCGCGCGACGTCGCCGGAGCGGTCGAGTTCTGGACCGAC
CGGCTCGGGTTCTCCCGGGACTTCGTGGAGGACGACTTCGCCGGTGTGGTCCGGGACGACGTGACCCTGT
TCATCAGCGCGGTCCAGGACCAGGTGGTGCCGGACAACACCCTGGCCTGGGTGTGGGTGCGCGGCCTGGA
CGAGCTGTACGCCGAGTGGTCGGAGGTCGTGTCCACGAACTTCCGGGACGCCTCCGGGCCGGCCATGACC
GAGATCGGCGAGCAGCCGTGGGGGCGGGAGTTCGCCCTGCGCGACCCGGCCGGCAACTGCGTGCACTTCG
TGGCCGAGGAGCAGGACTGACACGTGCTACGAGATTTCGATTCCACCGCCGCCTTCTATGAAAGGTTGGG
CTTCGGAATCGTTTTCCGGGACGCCGGCTGGATGATCCTCCAGCGCGGGGATCTCATGCTGGAGTTCTTC
GCCCACCCCAACTTGTTTATTGCAGCTTATAATGGTTACAAATAAAGCAATAGCATCACAAATTTCACAA
ATAAAGCATTTTTTTCACTGCATTCTAGTTGTGGTTTGTCCAAACTCATCAATGTATCTTATCATGTCTG
TATACCGTCGACCTCTAGCTAGAGCTTGGCGTAATCATGGTCATAGCTGTTTCCTGTGTGAAATTGTTAT
CCGCTCACAATTCCACACAACATACGAGCCGGAAGCATAAAGTGTAAAGCCTGGGGTGCCTAATGAGTGA
GCTAACTCACATTAATTGCGTTGCGCTCACTGCCCGCTTTCCAGTCGGGAAACCTGTCGTGCCAGCTGCA
TTAATGAATCGGCCAACGCGCGGGGAGAGGCGGTTTGCGTATTGGGCGCTCTTCCGCTTCCTCGCTCACT
GACTCGCTGCGCTCGGTCGTTCGGCTGCGGCGAGCGGTATCAGCTCACTCAAAGGCGGTAATACGGTTAT
CCACAGAATCAGGGGATAACGCAGGAAAGAACATGTGAGCAAAAGGCCAGCAAAAGGCCAGGAACCGTAA
AAAGGCCGCGTTGCTGGCGTTTTTCCATAGGCTCCGCCCCCCTGACGAGCATCACAAAAATCGACGCTCA
AGTCAGAGGTGGCGAAACCCGACAGGACTATAAAGATACCAGGCGTTTCCCCCTGGAAGCTCCCTCGTGC
GCTCTCCTGTTCCGACCCTGCCGCTTACCGGATACCTGTCCGCCTTTCTCCCTTCGGGAAGCGTGGCGCT
TTCTCATAGCTCACGCTGTAGGTATCTCAGTTCGGTGTAGGTCGTTCGCTCCAAGCTGGGCTGTGTGCAC
GAACCCCCCGTTCAGCCCGACCGCTGCGCCTTATCCGGTAACTATCGTCTTGAGTCCAACCCGGTAAGAC
ACGACTTATCGCCACTGGCAGCAGCCACTGGTAACAGGATTAGCAGAGCGAGGTATGTAGGCGGTGCTAC
AGAGTTCTTGAAGTGGTGGCCTAACTACGGCTACACTAGAAGAACAGTATTTGGTATCTGCGCTCTGCTG
AAGCCAGTTACCTTCGGAAAAAGAGTTGGTAGCTCTTGATCCGGCAAACAAACCACCGCTGGTAGCGGTG
GTTTTTTTGTTTGCAAGCAGCAGATTACGCGCAGAAAAAAAGGATCTCAAGAAGATCCTTTGATCTTTTC
TACGGGGTCTGACGCTCAGTGGAACGAAAACTCACGTTAAGGGATTTTGGTCATGAGATTATCAAAAAGG
ATCTTCACCTAGATCCTTTTAAATTAAAAATGAAGTTTTAAATCAATCTAAAGTATATATGAGTAAACTT
GGTCTGACAGTTACCAATGCTTAATCAGTGAGGCACCTATCTCAGCGATCTGTCTATTTCGTTCATCCAT
AGTTGCCTGACTCCCCGTCGTGTAGATAACTACGATACGGGAGGGCTTACCATCTGGCCCCAGTGCTGCA
ATGATACCGCGAGACCCACGCTCACCGGCTCCAGATTTATCAGCAATAAACCAGCCAGCCGGAAGGGCCG
AGCGCAGAAGTGGTCCTGCAACTTTATCCGCCTCCATCCAGTCTATTAATTGTTGCCGGGAAGCTAGAGT
AAGTAGTTCGCCAGTTAATAGTTTGCGCAACGTTGTTGCCATTGCTACAGGCATCGTGGTGTCACGCTCG
TCGTTTGGTATGGCTTCATTCAGCTCCGGTTCCCAACGATCAAGGCGAGTTACATGATCCCCCATGTTGT
GCAAAAAAGCGGTTAGCTCCTTCGGTCCTCCGATCGTTGTCAGAAGTAAGTTGGCCGCAGTGTTATCACT
CATGGTTATGGCAGCACTGCATAATTCTCTTACTGTCATGCCATCCGTAAGATGCTTTTCTGTGACTGGT
GAGTACTCAACCAAGTCATTCTGAGAATAGTGTATGCGGCGACCGAGTTGCTCTTGCCCGGCGTCAATAC
GGGATAATACCGCGCCACATAGCAGAACTTTAAAAGTGCTCATCATTGGAAAACGTTCTTCGGGGCGAAA
ACTCTCAAGGATCTTACCGCTGTTGAGATCCAGTTCGATGTAACCCACTCGTGCACCCAACTGATCTTCA
GCATCTTTTACTTTCACCAGCGTTTCTGGGTGAGCAAAAACAGGAAGGCAAAATGCCGCAAAAAAGGGAA
TAAGGGCGACACGGAAATGTTGAATACTCATACTCTTCCTTTTTCAATATTATTGAAGCATTTATCAGGG
TTATTGTCTCATGAGCGGATACATATTTGAATGTATTTAGAAAAATAAACAAATAGGGGTTCCGCGCACA
TTTCCCCGAAAAGTGCCACCTGACGTCGACGGATCGGGAGATCTCCCGATCCCCTATGGTGCACTCTCAG
TACAATCTGCTCTGATGCCGCATAGTTAAGCCAGTATCTGCTCCCTGCTTGTGTGTTGGAGGTCGCTGAG
TAGTGCGCGAGCAAAATT
Features (pLannotate 1.2.2; 35 found; start..end, strand, type, name):
    104..483     +  enhancer       CMV enhancer: human cytomegalovirus immediate early enhancer
    484..683     +  promoter       CMV promoter: human cytomegalovirus (CMV) immediate early promoter
    701..881     +  LTR            5' LTR (truncated): truncated 5' long terminal repeat (LTR) from HIV-1
    928..1053    +  misc_feature   HIV-1 Ψ: packaging signal of human immunodeficiency virus type 1
   1037..1400    +  CDS            HIV-1 gag (fragment): gag protein from human immunodeficiency virus 1; gag
   1546..1779    +  misc_feature   RRE: The Rev response element (RRE) of HIV-1 allows for Rev-dependent mRNA export from the nucleus to the cytoplasm.
   2156..2256    +  CDS            Rev (fragment): human immunodeficiency virus 1 (HIV-1) Rev protein; rev; enhances nuclear export of unspliced and incompletely spliced viral mRNAs
   2306..2423    +  misc_feature   cPPT/CTS: central polypurine tract and central termination sequence of HIV-1
   2480..2750    +  protein_bind   tetracycline response element: contains seven copies of the tetracycline operator tetO tetracycline repressor TetR
   2761..2778    +  misc_feature   MCS (fragment): pUC18/19 multiple cloning site
   2783..2821    +  promoter       minimal CMV promoter: human cytomegalovirus (CMV) immediate early promoter
   2948..2989    +  CDS            V5 tag: epitope tag from simian virus 5
   2996..4159    +  CDS            CBX8: CBX8_HUMAN - Also known as PC3, RC1. Experimental evidence at protein level: Swiss-Prot protein existence level 1. Component of a Polycomb group (PcG) multiprotein PRC1-like complex, a complex class required to maintain the transcriptionally repressive state of many genes, including Hox genes, throughout development. PcG PRC1 complex acts via chromatin remodeling and modification of histones; it mediates monoubiquitination of histone H2A 'Lys-119', rendering chromatin heritably changed in its expressibility. From Homo sapiens (Human).
   4185..4684    +  promoter       PGK promoter: mouse phosphoglycerate kinase 1 promoter
   4705..5304    +  CDS            PuroR: puromycin N-acetyltransferase; pac from Streptomyces alboniger; confers resistance to puromycin
   5305..5328    +  misc_feature   MCS (fragment): pBluescript multiple cloning site
   5328..5916    +  misc_feature   WPRE: woodchuck hepatitis virus posttranscriptional regulatory element
   5853..6434    +  CDS            nef (fragment): NEF_HV1H2 - Experimental evidence at protein level: Swiss-Prot protein existence level 1. Extracellular Nef protein targets CD4(+) T-lymphocytes for apoptosis by interacting with CXCR4 surface receptors. From Human immunodeficiency virus type 1 group M subtype B (isolate HXB2) (HIV-1).
   6441..6621    +  LTR            5' LTR (truncated): truncated 5' long terminal repeat (LTR) from HIV-1
   6653..6877    +  polyA_signal   bGH poly(A) signal: bovine growth hormone polyadenylation signal
   6881..6902    +  promoter       SV40 promoter (fragment): SV40 enhancer and early promoter
   6923..7351    +  rep_origin     f1 ori (sequence partly withheld): f1 bacteriophage origin of replication; arrow indicates direction of (+) strand synthesis
   7365..7694    +  promoter       SV40 promoter: SV40 enhancer and early promoter
   7742..7789    +  promoter       EM7 promoter: synthetic bacterial promoter&nbsp
   7808..8182    +  CDS            BleoR: antibiotic-binding protein; Sh ble from Streptoalloteichus hindustanus; confers resistance to bleomycin, phleomycin, and Zeocin™
   8192..8317    +  CDS            ble (fragment): BLE_KLEPN - Experimental evidence at protein level: Swiss-Prot protein existence level 1. Binding protein with a strong affinity to the bleomycin family of antibiotics. Binds to CL990; an antimitotic-antibiotic compound. From Klebsiella pneumoniae.
   8312..8433    +  polyA_signal   SV40 poly(A) signal: SV40 polyadenylation signal
   8504..8526    -  protein_bind   lac operator (fragment): The lac repressor binds to the lac operator to inhibit transcription in E. coli. This inhibition can be relieved by adding lactose or isopropyl-β-D-thiogalactopyranoside (IPTG). lac repressor encoded by lacI
   8530..8560    -  promoter       lac promoter: promoter for the E. coli lac operon
   8575..8596    -  protein_bind   CAP binding site: CAP binding activates transcription in the presence of cAMP. E. coli catabolite activator protein
   8609..8701    -  CDS            lacI (fragment): lac repressor; lacI; The lac repressor binds to the lac operator to inhibit transcription in E. coli. This inhibition can be relieved by adding lactose or isopropyl-β-D-thiogalactopyranoside (IPTG).
   8884..9472    -  rep_origin     ori: high-copy-number ColE1/pMB1/pBR322/pUC origin of replication
   9643..10503   -  CDS            AmpR: β-lactamase; bla; confers resistance to ampicillin, carbenicillin, and related antibiotics
  10504..10608   -  promoter       AmpR promoter: bla
  10667..10719   -  misc_feature   bom (fragment): basis of mobility region from pBR322
