[The description below was written by a language model from this plasmid's Addgene catalogue record and pLannotate feature annotations shown in this document.]
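Description:
Fuw CBX8 3xRA is a lentiviral transfer plasmid on the Fuw backbone, built for conditional (tetracycline-regulated) expression of a mutant human CBX8 in mammalian cells. It is propagated in E. coli through a high-copy ColE1/pUC-type origin with ampicillin resistance. The backbone also carries an f1 origin and an SV40/EM7-driven bleomycin/Zeocin resistance cassette that lies outside the viral region. The packaged genome is transcribed from a CMV enhancer/promoter fused to a truncated HIV-1 5' LTR. It includes the Ψ packaging signal with a gag fragment, the RRE for Rev-dependent nuclear export, the cPPT/CTS and a WPRE. It ends in a truncated 3' LTR followed by a bGH polyadenylation signal. This layout is typical of vectors that need packaging functions supplied in trans.

The payload is a tetracycline response element with seven tetO repeats joined to a minimal CMV promoter, which drives an N-terminally V5-tagged CBX8 open reading frame. CBX8 is a chromodomain-containing subunit of Polycomb PRC1-like complexes. This version carries three arginine-to-alanine substitutions (R19A, R20A, R22A). Induction from the TRE requires a tetracycline-controlled transactivator, and none is annotated on this plasmid, so it would have to be provided separately. Downstream, a mouse PGK promoter expresses puromycin N-acetyltransferase, which allows selection of transduced cells whether or not the transgene is induced. The associated publication concerns how the CBX8 chromodomain engages DNA and H3K27me3 to drive chromatin association. The construct therefore fits inducible expression of a chromodomain mutant for comparison with wild-type CBX8, with the V5 epitope available for detection or immunoprecipitation, although the record does not state the specific effect of the mutations.
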