Addgene plasmid #121115: Fuw CBX8 3xRA
Purpose: conditional expression
Depositing lab: Emily Dykhuizen. Depositing organization: Purdue University. Publication: Engagement of DNA and H3K27me3 by the CBX8 chromodomain drives chromatin association. Connelly KE, Weaver TM, Alpsoy A, Gu BX, Musselman CA, Dykhuizen EC. Nucleic Acids Res. 2018 Dec 29. pii: 5266947. doi: 10.1093/nar/gky1290. PubMed 30597065.
Backbone
  Vector backbone: Fuw
  Vector type: Lentiviral
  Selectable markers: Puromycin
Growth in bacteria
  Bacterial resistance: Ampicillin, 100 μg/mL
  Growth temperature: 37°C
  Growth strain: NEB Stable
  Copy number: High Copy
Gene/Insert
  Gene/Insert name: CBX8 (R19A, R20A, R22A)
  Species: H. sapiens (human)
  Mutation: R19A, R20A, R22A
  Entrez Gene: CBX8 (a.k.a. PC3, RC1)
  Tag / fusion protein: V5 (N terminal on insert)
  Cloning method: Restriction Enzyme; 5′ cloning site Unknown (unknown if destroyed); 3′ cloning site Unknown (unknown if destroyed)
Terms and licenses: Academic/Nonprofit Terms; Industry Terms: Not Available to Industry
How to cite: Fuw CBX8 3xRA was a gift from Emily Dykhuizen (Addgene plasmid # 121115 ; http://n2t.net/addgene:121115 ; RRID:Addgene_121115)
